Addgene plasmid #246403: pX330_PHF1_sgRNA
Purpose: Cas9/sgRNA expression plasmid targeting PHF1
Depositing lab: Yicheng Long. Depositing organization: Cornell University. Publication: Distinct specificity and functions of PRC2 subcomplexes in human stem cells and cardiac differentiation. Much C, Rajkumar SM, Chen L, Cohen JM, Gade AR, Pitt GS, Long Y. Mol Cell. 2025 Aug 7:S1097-2765(25)00615-X. doi: 10.1016/j.molcel.2025.07.014. PubMed 40803325.
Backbone
  Vector backbone: pX330
  Vector type: Mammalian Expression
Growth in bacteria
  Bacterial resistance: Ampicillin, 100 μg/mL
  Growth temperature: 37°C
  Growth strain: DH5alpha
  Copy number: High Copy
Gene/Insert
  Gene/Insert name: PHF1
  gRNA/shRNA sequence: Unknown
  Species: H. sapiens (human)
  Entrez Gene: PHF1 (a.k.a. MTF2L2, PCL1, PHF2, TDRD19C, hPHF1)
  Cloning method: Restriction Enzyme; 5′ cloning site Unknown (unknown if destroyed)
Terms and licenses: Academic/Nonprofit Terms; Industry Terms: Not Available to Industry
How to cite: pX330_PHF1_sgRNA was a gift from Yicheng Long (Addgene plasmid # 246403 ; http://n2t.net/addgene:246403 ; RRID:Addgene_246403)
