[The description below was written by a language model from this plasmid's Addgene catalogue record and pLannotate feature annotations shown in this document.]
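Description:
pX330_PHF1_sgRNA is a mammalian expression plasmid built on the pX330 backbone that delivers both components of the Streptococcus pyogenes CRISPR/Cas9 system from a single vector, here programmed to target the human PHF1 gene (also known as PCL1). In bacteria it is maintained at high copy through a ColE1/pUC-type origin and selected with ampicillin via the β-lactamase gene and its own promoter. An f1 phage origin and small annotated fragments of bom and rop are backbone remnants, and a single AAV2 inverted terminal repeat lies downstream of the Cas9 cassette. With only one ITR annotated, the record does not indicate use as an AAV packaging vector.

Two expression units make up the payload. A human U6 RNA polymerase III promoter drives the single guide RNA, with the short gap between the promoter and the annotated gRNA scaffold corresponding to the position of the PHF1-specific spacer; the guide sequence itself is listed as unknown in the record, as is the cloning site. A second partial scaffold annotation follows the full one. Immediately downstream, a hybrid promoter composed of the CMV enhancer, chicken β-actin promoter and a chimeric CBA/MVM intron drives Cas9, which the annotation splits into contiguous N- and C-terminal portions that together form the full-length coding sequence. Cas9 is fused at its C-terminus to a bipartite nucleoplasmin nuclear localization signal, and the transcript ends at a bovine growth hormone polyadenylation signal. No mammalian selection marker or fluorescent reporter is annotated.

The plasmid is intended for transfection into human cells to direct Cas9 cleavage at the PHF1 locus. The associated work concerns PRC2 subcomplexes in human stem cells and cardiac differentiation, though the record does not say which editing outcome this guide was used for.
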