Features (pLannotate 1.2.2; 18 found; start..end, strand, type, name):
    207..434     +  intron         hybrid intron: hybrid between chicken β-actin (CBA) and minute virus of mice (MMV) introns (Gray et al., 2011)
    572..2173    +  CDS            Cas9(N): N-terminal portion of Streptococcus pyogenes Cas9 (Zetsche et al., 2015)
   2174..4672    +  CDS            Cas9(C): C-terminal portion of Streptococcus pyogenes Cas9 (Zetsche et al., 2015)
   4673..4720    +  CDS            nucleoplasmin NLS: bipartite nuclear localization signal from nucleoplasmin
   4754..4865    +  polyA_signal   bGH poly(A) signal: bovine growth hormone polyadenylation signal
   4970..5110    +  repeat_region  AAV2 ITR: inverted terminal repeat of adeno-associated virus serotype 2 inverted
   5115..5166    -  misc_feature   bom (fragment): basis of mobility region from pBR322
   5185..5640    +  rep_origin     f1 ori (sequence partly withheld): f1 bacteriophage origin of replication; arrow indicates direction of (+) strand synthesis
   5641..5690    -  misc_feature   bom (fragment): basis of mobility region from pBR322
   5792..5827    -  CDS            rop (fragment): Rop protein, which maintains plasmids at low copy number; rop
   5922..6026    +  promoter       AmpR promoter: bla
   6027..6887    +  CDS            AmpR: β-lactamase; bla; confers resistance to ampicillin, carbenicillin, and related antibiotics
   7058..7646    +  rep_origin     ori: high-copy-number ColE1/pMB1/pBR322/pUC origin of replication
   7708..7948    +  promoter       U6 promoter: RNA polymerase III promoter for human U6 snRNA
   7978..8053    +  misc_RNA       gRNA scaffold: guide RNA scaffold for the Streptococcus pyogenes CRISPR/Cas9 system
   8060..8103    +  misc_RNA       gRNA scaffold (fragment): guide RNA scaffold for the Streptococcus pyogenes CRISPR/Cas9 system
   8150..8435    +  enhancer       CMV enhancer: human cytomegalovirus immediate early enhancer; contains an 18-bp deletion relative to the standard CMV enhancer
   8437..206     +  promoter       chicken β-actin promoter (across the origin): No description available
>Addgene plasmid #246403 | pX330_PHF1_sgRNA | addgene full sequence | sequence record 489745 | Addgene NGS Result
TTTATTTTTTAATTATTTTGTGCAGCGATGGGGGCGGGGGGGGGGGGGGGCGCGCGCCAGGCGGGGCGGG
GCGGGGCGAGGGGCGGGGCGGGGCGAGGCGGAGAGGTGCGGCGGCAGCCAATCAGAGCGGCGCGCTCCGA
AAGTTTCCTTTTATGGCGAGGCGGCGGCGGCGGCGGCCCTATAAAAAGCGAAGCGCGCGGCGGGCGGGAG
TCGCTGCGCGCTGCCTTCGCCCCGTGCCCCGCTCCGCCGCCGCCTCGCGCCGCCCGCCCCGGCTCTGACT
GACCGCGTTACTCCCACAGGTGAGCGGGCGGGACGGCCCTTCTCCTCCGGGCTGTAATTAGCTGAGCAAG
AGGTAAGGGTTTAAGGGATGGTTGGTTGGTGGGGTATTAATGTTTAATTACCTGGAGCACCTGCCTGAAA
TCACTTTTTTTCAGGTTGGACCGGTGCCACCATGGACTATAAGGACCACGACGGAGACTACAAGGATCAT
GATATTGATTACAAAGACGATGACGATAAGATGGCCCCAAAGAAGAAGCGGAAGGTCGGTATCCACGGAG
TCCCAGCAGCCGACAAGAAGTACAGCATCGGCCTGGACATCGGCACCAACTCTGTGGGCTGGGCCGTGAT
CACCGACGAGTACAAGGTGCCCAGCAAGAAATTCAAGGTGCTGGGCAACACCGACCGGCACAGCATCAAG
AAGAACCTGATCGGAGCCCTGCTGTTCGACAGCGGCGAAACAGCCGAGGCCACCCGGCTGAAGAGAACCG
CCAGAAGAAGATACACCAGACGGAAGAACCGGATCTGCTATCTGCAAGAGATCTTCAGCAACGAGATGGC
CAAGGTGGACGACAGCTTCTTCCACAGACTGGAAGAGTCCTTCCTGGTGGAAGAGGATAAGAAGCACGAG
CGGCACCCCATCTTCGGCAACATCGTGGACGAGGTGGCCTACCACGAGAAGTACCCCACCATCTACCACC
TGAGAAAGAAACTGGTGGACAGCACCGACAAGGCCGACCTGCGGCTGATCTATCTGGCCCTGGCCCACAT
GATCAAGTTCCGGGGCCACTTCCTGATCGAGGGCGACCTGAACCCCGACAACAGCGACGTGGACAAGCTG
TTCATCCAGCTGGTGCAGACCTACAACCAGCTGTTCGAGGAAAACCCCATCAACGCCAGCGGCGTGGACG
CCAAGGCCATCCTGTCTGCCAGACTGAGCAAGAGCAGACGGCTGGAAAATCTGATCGCCCAGCTGCCCGG
CGAGAAGAAGAATGGCCTGTTCGGAAACCTGATTGCCCTGAGCCTGGGCCTGACCCCCAACTTCAAGAGC
AACTTCGACCTGGCCGAGGATGCCAAACTGCAGCTGAGCAAGGACACCTACGACGACGACCTGGACAACC
TGCTGGCCCAGATCGGCGACCAGTACGCCGACCTGTTTCTGGCCGCCAAGAACCTGTCCGACGCCATCCT
GCTGAGCGACATCCTGAGAGTGAACACCGAGATCACCAAGGCCCCCCTGAGCGCCTCTATGATCAAGAGA
TACGACGAGCACCACCAGGACCTGACCCTGCTGAAAGCTCTCGTGCGGCAGCAGCTGCCTGAGAAGTACA
AAGAGATTTTCTTCGACCAGAGCAAGAACGGCTACGCCGGCTACATTGACGGCGGAGCCAGCCAGGAAGA
GTTCTACAAGTTCATCAAGCCCATCCTGGAAAAGATGGACGGCACCGAGGAACTGCTCGTGAAGCTGAAC
AGAGAGGACCTGCTGCGGAAGCAGCGGACCTTCGACAACGGCAGCATCCCCCACCAGATCCACCTGGGAG
AGCTGCACGCCATTCTGCGGCGGCAGGAAGATTTTTACCCATTCCTGAAGGACAACCGGGAAAAGATCGA
GAAGATCCTGACCTTCCGCATCCCCTACTACGTGGGCCCTCTGGCCAGGGGAAACAGCAGATTCGCCTGG
ATGACCAGAAAGAGCGAGGAAACCATCACCCCCTGGAACTTCGAGGAAGTGGTGGACAAGGGCGCTTCCG
CCCAGAGCTTCATCGAGCGGATGACCAACTTCGATAAGAACCTGCCCAACGAGAAGGTGCTGCCCAAGCA
CAGCCTGCTGTACGAGTACTTCACCGTGTATAACGAGCTGACCAAAGTGAAATACGTGACCGAGGGAATG
AGAAAGCCCGCCTTCCTGAGCGGCGAGCAGAAAAAGGCCATCGTGGACCTGCTGTTCAAGACCAACCGGA
AAGTGACCGTGAAGCAGCTGAAAGAGGACTACTTCAAGAAAATCGAGTGCTTCGACTCCGTGGAAATCTC
CGGCGTGGAAGATCGGTTCAACGCCTCCCTGGGCACATACCACGATCTGCTGAAAATTATCAAGGACAAG
GACTTCCTGGACAATGAGGAAAACGAGGACATTCTGGAAGATATCGTGCTGACCCTGACACTGTTTGAGG
ACAGAGAGATGATCGAGGAACGGCTGAAAACCTATGCCCACCTGTTCGACGACAAAGTGATGAAGCAGCT
GAAGCGGCGGAGATACACCGGCTGGGGCAGGCTGAGCCGGAAGCTGATCAACGGCATCCGGGACAAGCAG
TCCGGCAAGACAATCCTGGATTTCCTGAAGTCCGACGGCTTCGCCAACAGAAACTTCATGCAGCTGATCC
ACGACGACAGCCTGACCTTTAAAGAGGACATCCAGAAAGCCCAGGTGTCCGGCCAGGGCGATAGCCTGCA
CGAGCACATTGCCAATCTGGCCGGCAGCCCCGCCATTAAGAAGGGCATCCTGCAGACAGTGAAGGTGGTG
GACGAGCTCGTGAAAGTGATGGGCCGGCACAAGCCCGAGAACATCGTGATCGAAATGGCCAGAGAGAACC
AGACCACCCAGAAGGGACAGAAGAACAGCCGCGAGAGAATGAAGCGGATCGAAGAGGGCATCAAAGAGCT
GGGCAGCCAGATCCTGAAAGAACACCCCGTGGAAAACACCCAGCTGCAGAACGAGAAGCTGTACCTGTAC
TACCTGCAGAATGGGCGGGATATGTACGTGGACCAGGAACTGGACATCAACCGGCTGTCCGACTACGATG
TGGACCATATCGTGCCTCAGAGCTTTCTGAAGGACGACTCCATCGACAACAAGGTGCTGACCAGAAGCGA
CAAGAACCGGGGCAAGAGCGACAACGTGCCCTCCGAAGAGGTCGTGAAGAAGATGAAGAACTACTGGCGG
CAGCTGCTGAACGCCAAGCTGATTACCCAGAGAAAGTTCGACAATCTGACCAAGGCCGAGAGAGGCGGCC
TGAGCGAACTGGATAAGGCCGGCTTCATCAAGAGACAGCTGGTGGAAACCCGGCAGATCACAAAGCACGT
GGCACAGATCCTGGACTCCCGGATGAACACTAAGTACGACGAGAATGACAAGCTGATCCGGGAAGTGAAA
GTGATCACCCTGAAGTCCAAGCTGGTGTCCGATTTCCGGAAGGATTTCCAGTTTTACAAAGTGCGCGAGA
TCAACAACTACCACCACGCCCACGACGCCTACCTGAACGCCGTCGTGGGAACCGCCCTGATCAAAAAGTA
CCCTAAGCTGGAAAGCGAGTTCGTGTACGGCGACTACAAGGTGTACGACGTGCGGAAGATGATCGCCAAG
AGCGAGCAGGAAATCGGCAAGGCTACCGCCAAGTACTTCTTCTACAGCAACATCATGAACTTTTTCAAGA
CCGAGATTACCCTGGCCAACGGCGAGATCCGGAAGCGGCCTCTGATCGAGACAAACGGCGAAACCGGGGA
GATCGTGTGGGATAAGGGCCGGGATTTTGCCACCGTGCGGAAAGTGCTGAGCATGCCCCAAGTGAATATC
GTGAAAAAGACCGAGGTGCAGACAGGCGGCTTCAGCAAAGAGTCTATCCTGCCCAAGAGGAACAGCGATA
AGCTGATCGCCAGAAAGAAGGACTGGGACCCTAAGAAGTACGGCGGCTTCGACAGCCCCACCGTGGCCTA
TTCTGTGCTGGTGGTGGCCAAAGTGGAAAAGGGCAAGTCCAAGAAACTGAAGAGTGTGAAAGAGCTGCTG
GGGATCACCATCATGGAAAGAAGCAGCTTCGAGAAGAATCCCATCGACTTTCTGGAAGCCAAGGGCTACA
AAGAAGTGAAAAAGGACCTGATCATCAAGCTGCCTAAGTACTCCCTGTTCGAGCTGGAAAACGGCCGGAA
GAGAATGCTGGCCTCTGCCGGCGAACTGCAGAAGGGAAACGAACTGGCCCTGCCCTCCAAATATGTGAAC
TTCCTGTACCTGGCCAGCCACTATGAGAAGCTGAAGGGCTCCCCCGAGGATAATGAGCAGAAACAGCTGT
TTGTGGAACAGCACAAGCACTACCTGGACGAGATCATCGAGCAGATCAGCGAGTTCTCCAAGAGAGTGAT
CCTGGCCGACGCTAATCTGGACAAAGTGCTGTCCGCCTACAACAAGCACCGGGATAAGCCCATCAGAGAG
CAGGCCGAGAATATCATCCACCTGTTTACCCTGACCAATCTGGGAGCCCCTGCCGCCTTCAAGTACTTTG
ACACCACCATCGACCGGAAGAGGTACACCAGCACCAAAGAGGTGCTGGACGCCACCCTGATCCACCAGAG
CATCACCGGCCTGTACGAGACACGGATCGACCTGTCTCAGCTGGGAGGCGACAAAAGGCCGGCGGCCACG
AAAAAGGCCGGCCAGGCAAAAAAGAAAAAGTAAGAATTCCTAGAGCTCGCTGATCAGCCTCGACTGTGCC
TTCTAGTTGCCAGCCATCTGTTGTTTGCCCCTCCCCCGTGCCTTCCTTGACCCTGGAAGGTGCCACTCCC
ACTGTCCTTTCCTAATAAAATGAGGAAATTGCATCGCATTGTCTGAGTAGGTGTCATTCTATTCTGGGGG
GTGGGGTGGGGCAGGACAGCAAGGGGGAGGATTGGGAAGAGAATAGCAGGCATGCTGGGGAGCGGCCGCA
GGAACCCCTAGTGATGGAGTTGGCCACTCCCTCTCTGCGCGCTCGCTCGCTCACTGAGGCCGGGCGACCA
AAGGTCGCCCGACGCCCGGGCTTTGCCCGGGCGGCCTCAGTGAGCGAGCGAGCGCGCAGCTGCCTGCAGG
GGCGCCTGATGCGGTATTTTCTCCTTACGCATCTGTGCGGTATTTCACACCGCATA
[95 nt withheld, positions 5167-5261]
T
[46 nt withheld, positions 5263-5308]
C
[141 nt withheld, positions 5310-5450]
CCTTTGACGTTGGAGTCCACGTTCTTT
[37 nt withheld, positions 5478-5514]
ACTCTATCTCGGGCTATTCTTTTGATTTATAAGGGATTTTGCCGATTTCGGTCTATTGGTTAAAAAATGA
GCTGATTTAACAAAAATTTAACGCGAATTTTAACAAAATATTAACGTTTACAATTTTATGGTGCACTCTC
AGTACAATCTGCTCTGATGCCGCATAGTTAAGCCAGCCCCGACACCCGCCAACACCCGCTGACGCGCCCT
GACGGGCTTGTCTGCTCCCGGCATCCGCTTACAGACAAGCTGTGACCGTCTCCGGGAGCTGCATGTGTCA
GAGGTTTTCACCGTCATCACCGAAACGCGCGAGACGAAAGGGCCTCGTGATACGCCTATTTTTATAGGTT
AATGTCATGATAATAATGGTTTCTTAGACGTCAGGTGGCACTTTTCGGGGAAATGTGCGCGGAACCCCTA
TTTGTTTATTTTTCTAAATACATTCAAATATGTATCCGCTCATGAGACAATAACCCTGATAAATGCTTCA
ATAATATTGAAAAAGGAAGAGTATGAGTATTCAACATTTCCGTGTCGCCCTTATTCCCTTTTTTGCGGCA
TTTTGCCTTCCTGTTTTTGCTCACCCAGAAACGCTGGTGAAAGTAAAAGATGCTGAAGATCAGTTGGGTG
CACGAGTGGGTTACATCGAACTGGATCTCAACAGCGGTAAGATCCTTGAGAGTTTTCGCCCCGAAGAACG
TTTTCCAATGATGAGCACTTTTAAAGTTCTGCTATGTGGCGCGGTATTATCCCGTATTGACGCCGGGCAA
GAGCAACTCGGTCGCCGCATACACTATTCTCAGAATGACTTGGTTGAGTACTCACCAGTCACAGAAAAGC
ATCTTACGGATGGCATGACAGTAAGAGAATTATGCAGTGCTGCCATAACCATGAGTGATAACACTGCGGC
CAACTTACTTCTGACAACGATCGGAGGACCGAAGGAGCTAACCGCTTTTTTGCACAACATGGGGGATCAT
GTAACTCGCCTTGATCGTTGGGAACCGGAGCTGAATGAAGCCATACCAAACGACGAGCGTGACACCACGA
TGCCTGTAGCAATGGCAACAACGTTGCGCAAACTATTAACTGGCGAACTACTTACTCTAGCTTCCCGGCA
ACAATTAATAGACTGGATGGAGGCGGATAAAGTTGCAGGACCACTTCTGCGCTCGGCCCTTCCGGCTGGC
TGGTTTATTGCTGATAAATCTGGAGCCGGTGAGCGTGGAAGCCGCGGTATCATTGCAGCACTGGGGCCAG
ATGGTAAGCCCTCCCGTATCGTAGTTATCTACACGACGGGGAGTCAGGCAACTATGGATGAACGAAATAG
ACAGATCGCTGAGATAGGTGCCTCACTGATTAAGCATTGGTAACTGTCAGACCAAGTTTACTCATATATA
CTTTAGATTGATTTAAAACTTCATTTTTAATTTAAAAGGATCTAGGTGAAGATCCTTTTTGATAATCTCA
TGACCAAAATCCCTTAACGTGAGTTTTCGTTCCACTGAGCGTCAGACCCCGTAGAAAAGATCAAAGGATC
TTCTTGAGATCCTTTTTTTCTGCGCGTAATCTGCTGCTTGCAAACAAAAAAACCACCGCTACCAGCGGTG
GTTTGTTTGCCGGATCAAGAGCTACCAACTCTTTTTCCGAAGGTAACTGGCTTCAGCAGAGCGCAGATAC
CAAATACTGTTCTTCTAGTGTAGCCGTAGTTAGGCCACCACTTCAAGAACTCTGTAGCACCGCCTACATA
CCTCGCTCTGCTAATCCTGTTACCAGTGGCTGCTGCCAGTGGCGATAAGTCGTGTCTTACCGGGTTGGAC
TCAAGACGATAGTTACCGGATAAGGCGCAGCGGTCGGGCTGAACGGGGGGTTCGTGCACACAGCCCAGCT
TGGAGCGAACGACCTACACCGAACTGAGATACCTACAGCGTGAGCTATGAGAAAGCGCCACGCTTCCCGA
AGGGAGAAAGGCGGACAGGTATCCGGTAAGCGGCAGGGTCGGAACAGGAGAGCGCACGAGGGAGCTTCCA
GGGGGAAACGCCTGGTATCTTTATAGTCCTGTCGGGTTTCGCCACCTCTGACTTGAGCGTCGATTTTTGT
GATGCTCGTCAGGGGGGCGGAGCCTATGGAAAAACGCCAGCAACGCGGCCTTTTTACGGTTCCTGGCCTT
TTGCTGGCCTTTTGCTCACATGTGAGGGCCTATTTCCCATGATTCCTTCATATTTGCATATACGATACAA
GGCTGTTAGAGAGATAATTGGAATTAATTTGACTGTAAACACAAAGATATTAGTACAAAATACGTGACGT
AGAAAGTAATAATTTCTTGGGTAGTTTGCAGTTTTAAAATTATGTTTTAAAATGGACTATCATATGCTTA
CCGTAACTTGAAAGTATTTCGATTTCTTGGCTTTATATATCTTGTGGAAAGGACGAAACACCGAGAAGGT
CTTACCTTTTTGAGTTTTAGAGCTAGAAATAGCAAGTTAAAATAAGGCTAGTCCGTTATCAACTTGAAAA
AGTGGCACCGAGTCGGTGCTTTTTTGTTTTAGAGCTAGAAATAGCAAGTTAAAATAAGGCTAGTCCGTTT
TTAGCGCGTGCGCCAATTCTGCAGACAAATGGCTCTAGAGGTACCCGTTACATAACTTACGGTAAATGGC
CCGCCTGGCTGACCGCCCAACGACCCCCGCCCATTGACGTCAATAGTAACGCCAATAGGGACTTTCCATT
GACGTCAATGGGTGGAGTATTTACGGTAAACTGCCCACTTGGCAGTACATCAAGTGTATCATATGCCAAG
TACGCCCCCTATTGACGTCAATGACGGTAAATGGCCCGCCTGGCATTGTGCCCAGTACATGACCTTATGG
GACTTTCCTACTTGGCAGTACATCTACGTATTAGTCATCGCTATTACCATGGTCGAGGTGAGCCCCACGT
TCTGCTTCACTCTCCCCATCTCCCCCCCCTCCCCCCCCCCAATTTTGTATTTA
